>Addgene plasmid #147825 | pnEA-NpG-HsNanos3_4-20-Strep_W | depositor full sequence | sequence record 290272 | Full Sequence
TTCTTGAAGACGAAAGGGCCTCGTGATACGCCTATTTTTATAGGTTAATGTCATGATAATAATGGTTTCT
TAGACGTCAGGTGGCACTTTTCGGGGAAATGTGCGCGGAACCCCTATTTGTTTATTTTTCTAAATACATT
CAAATATGTATCCGCTCATGAGACAATAACCCTGATAAATGCTTCAATAATATTGAAAAAGGAAGAGTAT
GAGTATTCAACATTTCCGTGTCGCCCTTATTCCCTTTTTTGCGGCATTTTGCCTTCCTGTTTTTGCTCAC
CCAGAAACGCTGGTGAAAGTAAAAGATGCTGAAGATCAGTTGGGTGCACGAGTGGGTTACATCGAACTGG
ATCTCAACAGCGGTAAGATCCTTGAGAGTTTTCGCCCCGAAGAACGTTTTCCAATGATGAGCACTTTTAA
AGTTCTGCTATGTGGCGCGGTATTATCCCGTGTTGACGCCGGGCAAGAGCAACTCGGTCGCCGCATACAC
TATTCTCAGAATGACTTGGTTGAGTACTCACCAGTCACAGAAAAGCATCTTACGGATGGCATGACAGTAA
GAGAATTATGCAGTGCTGCCATAACCATGAGTGATAACACTGCGGCCAACTTACTTCTGACAACGATCGG
AGGACCGAAGGAGCTAACCGCTTTTTTGCACAACATGGGGGATCATGTAACTCGCCTTGATCGTTGGGAA
CCGGAGCTGAATGAAGCCATACCAAACGACGAGCGTGACACCACGATGCCTGCAGCAATGGCAACAACGT
TGCGCAAACTATTAACTGGCGAACTACTTACTCTAGCTTCCCGGCAACAATTAATAGACTGGATGGAGGC
GGATAAAGTTGCAGGACCACTTCTGCGCTCGGCCCTTCCGGCTGGCTGGTTTATTGCTGATAAATCTGGA
GCCGGTGAGCGTGGGTCTCGCGGTATCATTGCAGCACTGGGGCCAGATGGTAAGCCCTCCCGTATCGTAG
TTATCTACACGACGGGGAGTCAGGCAACTATGGATGAACGAAATAGACAGATCGCTGAGATAGGTGCCTC
ACTGATTAAGCATTGGTAACTGTCAGACCAAGTTTACTCATATATACTTTAGATTGATTTAAAACTTCAT
TTTTAATTTAAAAGGATCTAGGTGAAGATCCTTTTTGATAATCTCATGACCAAAATCCCTTAACGTGAGT
TTTCGTTCCACTGAGCGTCAGACCCCGTAGAAAAGATCAAAGGATCTTCTTGAGATCCTTTTTTTCTGCG
CGTAATCTGCTGCTTGCAAACAAAAAAACCACCGCTACCAGCGGTGGTTTGTTTGCCGGATCAAGAGCTA
CCAACTCTTTTTCCGAAGGTAACTGGCTTCAGCAGAGCGCAGATACCAAATACTGTCCTTCTAGTGTAGC
CGTAGTTAGGCCACCACTTCAAGAACTCTGTAGCACCGCCTACATACCTCGCTCTGCTAATCCTGTTACC
AGTGGCTGCTGCCAGTGGCGATAAGTCGTGTCTTACCGGGTTGGACTCAAGACGATAGTTACCGGATAAG
GCGCAGCGGTCGGGCTGAACGGGGGGTTCGTGCACACAGCCCAGCTTGGAGCGAACGACCTACACCGAAC
TGAGATACCTACAGCGTGAGCTATGAGAAAGCGCCACGCTTCCCGAAGGGAGAAAGGCGGACAGGTATCC
GGTAAGCGGCAGGGTCGGAACAGGAGAGCGCACGAGGGAGCTTCCAGGGGGAAACGCCTGGTATCTTTAT
AGTCCTGTCGGGTTTCGCCACCTCTGACTTGAGCGTCGATTTTTGTGATGCTCGTCAGGGGGGCGGAGCC
TATGGAAAAACGCCAGCAACGCGGCCTTTTTACGGTTCCTGGCCTTTTGCTGGCCTTTTGCTCACATGTT
CTTTCCTGCGTTATCCCCTGATTCTGTGGATAACCGTATTACCGCCTTTGAGTGAGCTGATACCGCTCGC
CGCAGCCGAACGACCGAGCGCAGCGAGTCAGTGAGCGAGGAAGCGGAAGAGCGCCTGATGCGGTATTTTC
TCCTTACGCATCTGTGCGGTATTTCACACCGCATATATGGTGCACTCTCAGTACAATCTGCTCTGATGCC
GCATAGTTAAGCCAGTATACACTCCGCTATCGCTACGTGACTGGGTCATGGCTGCGCCCCGACACCCGCC
AACACCCGCTGACGCGCCCTGACGGGCTTGTCTGCTCCCGGCATCCGCTTACAGACAAGCTGTGACCGTC
TCCGGGAGCTGCATGTGTCAGAGGTTTTCACCGTCATCACCGAAACGCGCGAGGCAGCTGCGGTAAAGCT
CATCAGCGTGGTCGTGAAGCGATTCACAGATGTCTGCCTGTTCATCCGCGTCCAGCTCGTTGAGTTTCTC
CAGAAGCGTTAATGTCTGGCTTCTGATAAAGCGGGCCATGTTAAGGGCGGTTTTTTCCTGTTTGGTCACT
GATGCCTCCGTGTAAGGGGGATTTCTGTTCATGGGGGTAATGATACCGATGAAACGAGAGAGGATGCTCA
CGATACGGGTTACTGATGATGAACATGCCCGGTTACTGGAACGTTGTGAGGGTAAACAACTGGCGGTATG
GATGCGGCGGGACCAGAGAAAAATCACTCAGGGTCAATGCCAGCGCTTCGTTAATACAGATGTAGGTGTT
CCACAGGGTAGCCAGCAGCATCCTGCGATGCAGATCCGGAACATAATGGTGCAGGGCGCTGACTTCCGCG
TTTCCAGACTTTACGAAACACGGAAACCGAAGACCATTCATGTTGTTGCTCAGGTCGCAGACGTTTTGCA
GCAGCAGTCGCTTCACGTTCGCTCGCGTATCGGTGATTCATTCTGCTAACCAGTAAGGCAACCCCGCCAG
CCTAGCCGGGTCCTCAACGACAGGAGCACGATCATGCGCACCCGTGGCCAGGACCCAACGCTGCCCGAGA
TGCGCCGCGTGCGGCTGCTGGAGATGGCGGACGCGATGGATATGTTCTGCCAAGGGTTGGTTTGCGCATT
CACAGTTCTCCGCAAGAATTGATTGGCTCCAATTCTTGGAGTGGTGAATCCGTTAGCGAGGTGCCGCCGG
CTTCCATTCAGGTCGAGGTGGCCCGGCTCCATGCACCGCGACGCAACGCGGGGAGGCAGACAAGGTATAG
GGCGGCGCCTACAATCCATGCCAACCCGTTCCATGTGCTCGCCGAGGCGGCATAAATCGCCGTGACGATC
AGCGGTCCAGTGATCGAAGTTAGGCTGGTAAGAGCCGCGAGCGATCCTTGAAGCTGTCCCTGATGGTCGT
CATCTACCTGCCTGGACAGCATGGCCTGCAACGCGGGCATCCCGATGCCGCCGGAAGCGAGAAGAATCAT
AATGGGGAAGGCCATCCAGCCTCGCGTCGCGAACGCCAGCAAGACGTAGCCCAGCGCGTCGGCCGCCATG
CCGGCGATAATGGCCTGCTTCTCGCCGAAACGTTTGGTGGCGGGACCAGTGACGAAGGCTTGAGCGAGGG
CGTGCAAGATTCCGAATACCGCAAGCGACAGGCCGATCATCGTCGCGCTCCAGCGAAAGCGGTCCTCGCC
GAAAATGACCCAGAGCGCTGCCGGCACCTGTCCTACGAGTTGCATGATAAAGAAGACAGTCATAAGTGCG
GCGACGATAGTCATGCCCCGCGCCCACCGGAAGGAGCTGACTGGGTTGAAGGCTCTCAAGGGCATCGGTC
GAGATCCCGGTGCCTAATGAGTGAGCTAACTTACATTAATTGCGTTGCGCTCACTGCCCGCTTTCCAGTC
GGGAAACCTGTCGTGCCAGCTGCATTAATGAATCGGCCAACGCGCGGGGAGAGGCGGTTTGCGTATTGGG
CGCCAGGGTGGTTTTTCTTTTCACCAGTGAGACGGGCAACAGCTGATTGCCCTTCACCGCCTGGCCCTGA
GAGAGTTGCAGCAAGCGGTCCACGCTGGTTTGCCCCAGCAGGCGAAAATCCTGTTTGATGGTGGTTAACG
GCGGGATATAACATGAGCTGTCTTCGGTATCGTCGTATCCCACTACCGAGATATCCGCACCAACGCGCAG
CCCGGACTCGGTAATGGCGCGCATTGCGCCCAGCGCCATCTGATCGTTGGCAACCAGCATCGCAGTGGGA
ACGATGCCCTCATTCAGCATTTGCATGGTTTGTTGAAAACCGGACATGGCACTCCAGTCGCCTTCCCGTT
CCGCTATCGGCTGAATTTGATTGCGAGTGAGATATTTATGCCAGCCAGCCAGACGCAGACGCGCCGAGAC
AGAACTTAATGGGCCCGCTAACAGCGCGATTTGCTGGTGACCCAATGCGACCAGATGCTCCACGCCCAGT
CGCGTACCGTCTTCATGGGAGAAAATAATACTGTTGATGGGTGTCTGGTCAGAGACATCAAGAAATAACG
CCGGAACATTAGTGCAGGCAGCTTCCACAGCAATGGCATCCTGGTCATCCAGCGGATAGTTAATGATCAG
CCCACTGACGCGTTGCGCGAGAAGATTGTGCACCGCCGCTTTACAGGCTTCGACGCCGCTTCGTTCTACC
ATCGACACCACCACGCTGGCACCCAGTTGATCGGCGCGAGATTTAATCGCCGCGACAATTTGCGACGGCG
CGTGCAGGGCCAGACTGGAGGTGGCAACGCCAATCAGCAACGACTGTTTGCCCGCCAGTTGTTGTGCCAC
GCGGTTGGGAATGTAATTCAGCTCCGCCATCGCCGCTTCCACTTTTTCCCGCGTTTTCGCAGAAACGTGG
CTGGCCTGGTTCACCACGCGGGAAACGGTCTGATAAGAGACACCGGCATACTCTGCGACATCGTATAACG
TTACTGGTTTCACATTCACCACCCTGAATTGACTCTCTTCCGGGCGCTATCATGCCATACCGCGAAAGGT
TTTGCGCCATTCGATGGTGTCCGGGATCTCGACGCTCTCCCTTATGCGACTCCTGCATTAGGAAGCAGCC
CAGTAGTAGGTTGAGGCCGTTGAGCACCGCCGCCGCAAGGAATGGTGCATGCAAGGAGATGGCGCCCAAC
AGTCCCCCGGCCACGGGGCCTGCCACCATACCCACGCCGAAACAAGCGCTCATGAGCCCGAAGTGGCGAG
CCCGATCTTCCCCATCGGTGATGTCGGCGATATAGGCGCCAGCAACCGCACCTGTGGCGCCGGTGATGCC
GGCCACGATGCGTCCGGCGTAGAGGATCGAGATCTCGATCCCGCGAAATTAATACGACTCACTATAGGGG
AATTGTGAGCGGATAACAATTCCCCACTAGTAATAATTTTGTTTAACTTTAAGAAGGAGATATACCATGG
CCCCTATACTAGGTTATTGGAAAATTAAGGGCCTTGTGCAACCCACTCGACTTCTTTTGGAATATCTTGA
AGAAAAATATGAAGAGCATTTGTATGAGCGCGATGAAGGTGATAAATGGCGAAACAAAAAGTTTGAATTG
GGTTTGGAGTTTCCCAATCTTCCTTATTATATTGATGGTGATGTTAAATTAACACAGTCTATGGCCATCA
TACGTTATATAGCTGACAAGCACAACATGTTGGGTGGTTGTCCAAAAGAGCGTGCAGAGATTTCAATGCT
TGAAGGAGCGGTTTTGGATATTAGATACGGTGTTTCGAGAATTGCATATAGTAAAGACTTTGAAACTCTC
AAAGTTGATTTTCTTAGCAAGCTACCTGAAATGCTGAAAATGTTCGAAGATCGTTTATGTCATAAAACAT
ATTTAAATGGTGATCATGTAACCCATCCTGACTTCATGTTGTATGACGCTCTTGATGTTGTTTTATACAT
GGACCCAATGTGCCTGGATGCGTTCCCAAAATTAGTTTGTTTTAAAAAACGTATTGAAGCTATCCCACAA
ATTGATAAGTACTTGAAATCCAGCAAGTATATAGCATGGCCTTTGCAGGGCTGGCAAGCCACGTTTGGTG
GTGGCGACCATCCGCCAAAATCGGATGGTACCGGCAGCGGCCTGGAAGTTCTGTTCCAGGGGCCCCATAT
GCTCGAGTTCGACCTGTGGACCGACTATCTGGGACTGGCCCATCTCGTGCGGGCCCTGGGCAGCAGCTGG
AGCCACCCGCAGTTCGAAAAATAATTCTAGAGCTAGCCCTAGGAGATCCGGCTGCTAACAAAGCCCGAAA
GGAAGCTGAGTTGGCTGCTGCCACCGCTGAGCAATAACTAGCATAACCCCTTGGGGCCTCTAAACGGGTC
TTGAGGGGTTTTTTGCTGAAAGGAGGAACTATATCCGGATATCCCGCAAGAGGCCCGGCAGTACCGGCAT
AACCAAGCCTATGCCTACAGCATCCAGGGTGACGGTGCCGAGGATGACGATGAGCGCATTGTTAGATTTC
ATACACGGTGCCTGACTGCGTTAGCAATTTAACTGTGATAAACTACCGCATTAAAGCTTATCGATGATAA
GCTGTCAAACATGAGAA
Features (pLannotate 1.2.2; 21 found; start..end, strand, type, name):
    104..208     +  promoter       AmpR promoter: bla
    209..1069    +  CDS            AmpR: β-lactamase; bla; confers resistance to ampicillin, carbenicillin, and related antibiotics
   1240..1828    +  rep_origin     ori: high-copy-number ColE1/pMB1/pBR322/pUC origin of replication
   2014..2156    -  misc_feature   bom: basis of mobility region from pBR322
   2258..2449    -  CDS            rop: Rop protein, which maintains plasmids at low copy number; rop
   2466..2846    +  CDS            YPB1_ECOLX: Protein predicted: Swiss-Prot protein existence level 4. From Escherichia coli.
   3088..3712    -  CDS            TcR (fragment): tetracycline efflux protein; tet; confers resistance to tetracycline
   3727..3748    -  protein_bind   CAP binding site: CAP binding activates transcription in the presence of cAMP. E. coli catabolite activator protein
   3761..4843    -  CDS            lacI: lac repressor; lacI; The lac repressor binds to the lac operator to inhibit transcription in E. coli. This inhibition can be relieved by adding lactose or isopropyl-β-D-thiogalactopyranoside (IPTG).
   4844..4921    -  promoter       lacI promoter: lacI
   4929..5208    -  CDS            TcR (fragment): tetracycline efflux protein; tet; confers resistance to tetracycline
   5230..5248    +  promoter       T7 promoter: promoter for bacteriophage T7 RNA polymerase
   5249..5273    +  protein_bind   lac operator: The lac repressor binds to the lac operator to inhibit transcription in E. coli. This inhibition can be relieved by adding lactose or isopropyl-β-D-thiogalactopyranoside (IPTG). lac repressor encoded by lacI
   5288..5310    +  RBS            RBS: efficient ribosome binding site from bacteriophage T7 gene 10 (Olins and Rangwala, 1989)
   5321..5971    +  CDS            GST: glutathione S-transferase from Schistosoma japonicum
   6019..6078    +  CDS            NANOS3 (fragment): NANO3_HUMAN - Also known as NOS3. Experimental evidence at protein level: Swiss-Prot protein existence level 1. Plays a role in the maintenance of the undifferentiated state of germ cells regulating the spermatogonia cell cycle and inducing a prolonged transit in G1 phase. Affects cell proliferation probably by repressing translation of specific mRNAs. Maintains the germ cell lineage by suppressing both Bax-dependent and -independent apoptotic pathways. Essential in the early stage embryo to protect the migrating primordial germ cells (PGCs) from apoptosis. From Homo sapiens (Human).
   6088..6110    +  CDS            Strep-Tag II (fragment): peptide that binds Strep-Tactin®, an engineered form of streptavidin
   6141..6190    +  CDS            SET1 (fragment): solubility-enhancement tag derived from T7 phage gene 10B
   6198..6245    +  terminator     T7 terminator: transcription terminator for bacteriophage T7 RNA polymerase
   6268..6372    -  CDS            TcR (fragment): tetracycline efflux protein; tet; confers resistance to tetracycline
   6420..6448    -  promoter       tet promoter: E. coli promoter for tetracycline efflux protein gene
