[The description below was written by a language model from this plasmid's Addgene catalogue record and pLannotate feature annotations shown in this document.]
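Description:
pnEA-NpG-HsNanos3_4-20-Strep_W is a 6,457-nt bacterial expression plasmid for producing a short peptide from human NANOS3 (residues 4–20, according to the construct name) in E. coli. The catalogue lists the backbone as unknown, but the annotated features show a pBR322-derived, pET-like architecture. It has a ColE1/pMB1-type origin together with the bom region and the rop gene, consistent with the recorded low copy number. It also carries an ampicillin resistance gene (β-lactamase) under its own promoter. Several tetracycline-resistance gene fragments and the tet promoter are also annotated. These appear to be non-functional remnants of the parental vector, interrupted by the expression cassette and the lacI gene.

The expression cassette is driven by a T7 promoter followed by a lac operator and the phage T7 gene 10 ribosome binding site. The plasmid-borne lacI gene supplies repressor, so transcription depends on a host providing T7 RNA polymerase and can be induced with IPTG. The open reading frame begins with Schistosoma japonicum glutathione S-transferase, followed by the NANOS3 fragment and a sequence matching Strep-tag II. This gives an N-terminal GST and C-terminal Strep fusion suited to affinity purification or pulldown on glutathione or Strep-Tactin resins. A gap between GST and the insert may hold a linker or protease site, but the record does not annotate one. A short match to a T7 gene 10-derived sequence lies just upstream of the T7 terminator and is probably residual vector sequence. The associated publication concerns the structural basis of Nanos-mediated recruitment of the CCR4-NOT complex, suggesting the peptide was used in binding or structural studies. The depositor sequence may be theoretical rather than fully verified.
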