Addgene plasmid #147825: pnEA-NpG-HsNanos3_4-20-Strep_W
Purpose: Bacterial Expression of HsNanos3_4-20
Depositing lab: Elisa Izaurralde. Depositing organization: Max Planck Institute for Developmental Biology. Publication: Structural basis for the Nanos-mediated recruitment of the CCR4-NOT complex and translational repression. Bhandari D, Raisch T, Weichenrieder O, Jonas S, Izaurralde E. Genes Dev. 2014 Apr 15;28(8):888-901. doi: 10.1101/gad.237289.113. PubMed 24736845.
Backbone
  Vector backbone: Unknown
  Vector type: Bacterial Expression
Growth in bacteria
  Bacterial resistance: Ampicillin, 100 μg/mL
  Growth temperature: 37°C
  Growth strain: DH5alpha
  Copy number: Low Copy
Gene/Insert
  Gene/Insert name: HsNanos3_4-20
  Species: H. sapiens (human)
  Entrez Gene: NANOS3 (a.k.a. NANOS1L, NOS3, ZC2HC12C)
  Cloning method: Unknown
Terms and licenses: Academic/Nonprofit Terms; Industry Terms: Not Available to Industry
Depositor comments: Plasmids from this collection were made available to the research community and donated after the lab closed. Please note that the sequence provided by the depositing laboratory may be theoretical/predicted or based on Sanger sequencing results. There may be discrepancies between sequencing results obtained by Addgene and the depositor sequence. If an Addgene verified sequence is not available, please contact before placing your order to request that our lab fully sequence the plasmid.
How to cite: pnEA-NpG-HsNanos3_4-20-Strep_W was a gift from Elisa Izaurralde (Addgene plasmid # 147825 ; http://n2t.net/addgene:147825 ; RRID:Addgene_147825)
